>Addgene plasmid #199790 | NO lux Sensor | addgene full sequence | sequence record 391293 | Addgene NGS Result
GCTGCCCGCAAACGGGCTGTTCTGGTGTTGCTAGTTTGTTATCAGAATCGCAGATCCGGCTTCAGCCGGT
TTGCCGGCTGAAAGCGCTATTTCTTCCAGAATTGCCATGATTTTTTCCCCACGGGAGGCGTCACTGGCTC
CCGTGTTGTCGGCAGCTTTGATTCGATAAGCAGCATCGCCTGTTTCAGGCTGTCTATGTGTGACTGTTGA
GCTGTAACAAGTTGTCTCAGGTGTTCAATTTCATGTTCTAGTTGCTTTGTTTTACTGGTTTCACCTGTTC
TATTAGGTGTTACATGCTGTTCATCTGTTACATTGTCGATCTGTTCATGGTGAACAGCTTTGAATGCACC
AAAAACTCGTAAAAGCTCTGATGTATCTATCTTTTTTACACCGTTTTCATCTGTGCATATGGACAGTTTT
CCCTTTGATATGTAACGGTGAACAGTTGTTCTACTTTTGTTTGTTAGTCTTGATGCTTCACTGATAGATA
CAAGAGCCATAAGAACCTCAGATCCTTCCGTATTTAGCCAGTATGTTCTCTAGTGTGGTTCGTTGTTTTT
GCGTGAGCCATGAGAACGAACCATTGAGATCATACTTACTTTGCATGTCACTCAAAAATTTTGCCTCAAA
ACTGGTGAGCTGAATTTTTGCAGTTAAAGCATCGTGTAGTGTTTTTCTTAGTCCGTTATGTAGGTAGGAA
TCTGATGTAATGGTTGTTGGTATTTTGTCACCATTCATTTTTATCTGGTTGTTCTCAAGTTCGGTTACGA
GATCCATTTGTCTATCTAGTTCAACTTGGAAAATCAACGTATCAGTCGGGCGGCCTCGCTTATCAACCAC
CAATTTCATATTGCTGTAAGTGTTTAAATCTTTACTTATTGGTTTCAAAACCCATTGGTTAAGCCTTTTA
AACTCATGGTAGTTATTTTCAAGCATTAACATGAACTTAAATTCATCAAGGCTAATCTCTATATTTGCCT
TGTGAGTTTTCTTTTGTGTTAGTTCTTTTAATAACCACTCATAAATCCTCATAGAGTATTTGTTTTCAAA
AGACTTAACATGTTCCAGATTATATTTTATGAATTTTTTTAACTGGAAAAGATAAGGCAATATCTCTTCA
CTAAAAACTAATTCTAATTTTTCGCTTGAGAACTTGGCATAGTTTGTCCACTGGAAAATCTCAAAGCCTT
TAACCAAAGGATTCCTGATTTCCACAGTTCTCGTCATCAGCTCTCTGGTTGCTTTAGCTAATACACCATA
AGCATTTTCCCTACTGATGTTCATCATCTGAGCGTATTGGTTATAAGTGAACGATACCGTCCGTTCTTTC
CTTGTAGGGTTTTCAATCGTGGGGTTGAGTAGTGCCACACAGCATAAAATTAGCTTGGTTTCATGCTCCG
TTAAGTCATAGCGACTAATCGCTAGTTCATTTGCTTTGAAAACAACTAATTCAGACATACATCTCAATTG
GTCTAGGTGATTTTAATCACTATACCAATTGAGATGGGCTAGTCAATGATAATTACTAGTCCTTTTCCTT
TGAGTTGTGGGTATCTGTAAATTCTGCTAGACCTTTGCTGGAAAACTTGTAAATTCTGCTAGACCCTCTG
TAAATTCCGCTAGACCTTTGTGTGTTTTTTTTGTTTATATTCAAGTGGTTATAATTTATAGAATAAAGAA
AGAATAAAAAAAGATAAAAAGAATAGATCCCAGCCCTGTGTATAACTCACTACTTTAGTCAGTTCCGCAG
TATTACAAAAGGATGTCGCAAACGCTGTTTGCTCCTCTACAAAACAGACCTTAAAACCCTAAAGGCTTAA
GTAGCACCCTCGCAAGCTCGGGCAAATCGCTGAATATTCCTTTTGTCTCCGACCATCAGGCACCTGAGTC
GCTGTCTTTTTCGTGACATTCAGTTCGCTGCGCTCACGGCTCTGGCAGTGAATGGGGGTAAATGGCACTA
CAGGCGCCTTTTATGGATTCATGCAAGGAAACTACCCATAATACAAGAAAAGCCCGTCACGGGCTTCTCA
GGGCGTTTTATGGCGGGTCTGCTATGTGGTGCTATCTGACTTTTTGCTGTTCAGCAGTTCCTGCCCTCTG
ATTTTCCAGTCTGACCACTTCGGATTATCCCGTGACAGGTCATTCAGACTGGCTAATGCACCCAGTAAGG
CAGCGGTATCATCAACAGGCTTACCCGTCTTACTGTCCCTAGTACTAGTGCTTGGATTCTCACCAATAAA
AAACGCCCGGCGGCAACCGAGCGTTCTGAACAAATCCAGATGGAGTTCTGAGGTCATTACTGGATCTATC
AACAGGAGTCCAAGCGAGCTCGTAAACTTGGTCTGACAGTTACCAATGCTTAATCAGTGAGGCACCTATC
TCAGCGATCTGTCTATTTCGTTCATCCATAGTTGCCTGACTCCCCGTCGTGTAGATAACTACGATACGGG
AGGGCTTACCATCTGGCCCCAGTGCTGCAATGATACCGCGAGACCCACGCTCACCGGCTCCAGATTTATC
AGCAATAAACCAGCCAGCCGGAAGGGCCGAGCGCAGAAGTGGTCCTGCAACTTTATCCGCCTCCATCCAG
TCTATTAATTGTTGCCGGGAAGCTAGAGTAAGTAGTTCGCCAGTTAATAGTTTGCGCAACGTTGTTGCCA
TTGCTACAGGCATCGTGGTGTCACGCTCGTCGTTTGGTATGGCTTCATTCAGCTCCGGTTCCCAACGATC
AAGGCGAGTTACATGATCCCCCATGTTGTGCAAAAAAGCGGTTAGCTCCTTCGGTCCTCCGATCGTTGTC
AGAAGTAAGTTGGCCGCAGTGTTATCACTCATGGTTATGGCAGCACTGCATAATTCTCTTACTGTCATGC
CATCCGTAAGATGCTTTTCTGTGACTGGTGAGTACTCAACCAAGTCATTCTGAGAATAGTGTATGCGGCG
ACCGAGTTGCTCTTGCCCGGCGTCAATACGGGATAATACCGCGCCACATAGCAGAACTTTAAAAGTGCTC
ATCATTGGAAAACGTTCTTCGGGGCGAAAACTCTCAAGGATCTTACCGCTGTTGAGATCCAGTTCGATGT
AACCCACTCGTGCACCCAACTGATCTTCAGCATCTTTTACTTTCACCAGCGTTTCTGGGTGAGCAAAAAC
AGGAAGGCAAAATGCCGCAAAAAAGGGAATAAGGGCGACACGGAAATGTTGAATACTCATACTCTTCCTT
TTCAATATTATTGAAGCATTTATCAGGGTTATTGTCTCATGAGCGGATACATATTTGAATGTATTTAGAA
AAATAAACAAATAGGGGTTCCGCGCACATTTCCCCGAAAAGTGCCACCTGACGTCTGTGGCTTTTATGAA
AATCACACAGTGATCACAAATTTTAAACAGAGCACAAAATGCTGCCTCGAAATGAGGGCGGGAAAATAAG
GTTATCAGCCTTGTTTTCTCCCTCATTACTTGAAGGATATGAAGCTAAAACCCTTTTTTATAAAGCATTT
GTCCGAATTCGGACATAATCAAAAAAGCTTAATTAAGATCAATTTGATCTACATCTCTTTAACCAACAAT
ATGTAAGATCTCAACTACGGAAAAACTCATCTTTGCCTCACTGTCAATTTGACTATAGATATTGTCATAT
CGACCATTTGATTGATAGTCATTTTGACTACTCATTAATGGGCATAATTTTATTTATAGAGTAAAAACAA
TCAGATAAAAAACTGGCACGCAATCTGCAATTAGCAAGACATCTTTTTAGAACACATTAAAGAGGAGAAA
GGTACCATGACTAAAAAAATTTCATTCATTATTAACGGCCAGGTTGAAATCTTTCCCGAAGGTGATGATT
TAGTGCAATCCATTAATTTTGGTGATAATAGTGTTTACCTGCCAATATTGAATGACTCTCATGTAAAAAA
CATTATTGATTGTAATGGAAATAACGAATTACGGTTGCATAACATTGTCAATTTTCTCTATACGGTAGGG
CAAAGATGGAAAAATGAAGAATACTCAAGACGCAGGACATACATTCGTGACTTAAAAAAATATATGGGAT
ATTCAGAAGAAATGGCTAAGCTAGAGGCCAATTGGATATCTATGATTTTATGTTCTAAAGGCGGCCTTTA
TGATGTTGTAGAAAATGAACTTGGTTCTCGCCATATCATGGATGAATGGCTACCTCAGGATGAAAGTTAT
GTTCGGGCTTTTCCGAAAGGTAAATCTGTACATCTGTTGGCAGGTAATGTTCCATTATCTGGGATCATGT
CTATATTACGCGCAATTTTAACTAAGAATCAGTGTATTATAAAAACATCGTCAACCGATCCTTTTACCGC
TAATGCATTAGCGTTAAGTTTTATTGATGTAGACCCTAATCATCCGATAACGCGCTCTTTATCTGTTATA
TATTGGCCCCACCAAGGTGATACATCACTCGCAAAAGAAATTATGCAACATGCGGATGTTATTGTCGCTT
GGGGAGGGCCAGATGCGATTAATTGGGCGGTAGAGCATGCGCCATCTTATGCTGATGTGATTAAATTTGG
TTCTAAAAAGAGTCTTTGCATTATCGATAATCCTGTTGATTTGACGTCCGCAGCGACAGGTGCGGCTCAT
GATGTTTGTTTTTACGATCAGCGAGCTTGTTTTTCTGCCCAAAACATATATTACATGGGAAATCATTATG
AGGAATTTAAGTTAGCGTTGATAGAAAAACTTAATCTATATGCGCATATATTACCGAATGCCAAAAAAGA
TTTTGATGAAAAGGCGGCCTATTCTTTAGTTCAAAAAGAAAGCTTGTTTGCTGGATTAAAAGTAGAGGTG
GATATTCATCAACGTTGGATGATTATTGAGTCAAATGCAGGTGTGGAATTTAATCAACCACTTGGCAGAT
GTGTGTACCTTCATCACGTCGATAATATTGAGCAAATATTGCCTTATGTTCAAAAAAATAAGACGCAAAC
CATATCTATTTTTCCTTGGGAGTCATCATTTAAATATCGAGATGCGTTAGCATTAAAAGGTGCGGAAAGG
ATTGTAGAAGCAGGAATGAATAACATATTTCGAGTTGGTGGATCTCATGACGGAATGCGACCGTTGCAAC
GATTAGTGACATATATTTCTCATGAAAGGCCATCTAACTATACGGCTAAGGATGTTGCGGTTGAAATAGA
ACAGACTCGATTCCTGGAAGAAGATAAGTTCCTTGTATTTGTCCCATAATAGGTAAAAAGTATGGAAAAT
GAATCAAAATATAAAACCATCGACCACGTTATTTGTGTTGAAGGAAATAAAAAAATTCATGTTTGGGAAA
CGCTGCCAGAAGAAAACAGCCCAAAGAGAAAGAATGCCATTATTATTGCGTCTGGTTTTGCCCGCAGGAT
GGATCATTTTGCTGGTCTGGCGGAATATTTATCGCGGAATGGATTTCATGTGATCCGCTATGATTCGCTT
CACCACGTTGGATTGAGTTCAGGGACAATTGATGAATTTACAATGTCTATAGGAAAGCAGAGCTTGTTAG
CAGTGGTTGATTGGTTAACTACACGAAAAATAAATAACTTCGGTATGTTGGCTTCAAGCTTATCTGCGCG
GATAGCTTATGCAAGCCTATCTGAAATCAATGCTTCGTTTTTAATCACCGCAGTCGGTGTTGTTAACTTA
AGATATTCTCTTGAAAGAGCTTTAGGGTTTGATTATCTCAGTCTACCCATTAATGAATTGCCGAATAATC
TAGATTTTGAAGGCCATAAATTGGGTGCTGAAGTCTTTGCGAGAGATTGTCTTGATTTTGGTTGGGAAGA
TTTAGCTTCTACAATTAATAACATGATGTATCTTGATATACCGTTTATTGCTTTTACTGCAAATAACGAT
AATTGGGTCAAGCAAGATGAAGTTATCACATTGTTATCAAATATTCGTAGTAATCGATGCAAGATATATT
CTTTGTTAGGAAGTTCGCATGACTTGAGTGAAAATTTAGTGGTCCTGCGCAATTTTTATCAATCGGTTAC
GAAAGCCGCTATCGCGATGGATAATGATCATCTGGATATTGATGTTGATATTACTGAACCGTCATTTGAA
CATTTAACTATTGCGACAGTCAATGAACGCCGAATGAGAATTGAGATTGAAAATCAAGCAATTTCTCTGT
CTTAAAATCTATTGAGATATTCTATCACTCAAATAGCAATATAAGGACTCTCTATGAAATTTGGAAACTT
TTTGCTTACATACCAACCTCCCCAATTTTCTCAAACAGAGGTAATGAAACGTTTGGTTAAATTAGGTCGC
ATCTCTGAGGAGTGTGGTTTTGATACCGTATGGTTACTGGAGCATCATTTCACGGAGTTTGGTTTGCTTG
GTAACCCTTATGTCGCTGCTGCATATTTACTTGGCGCGACTAAAAAATTGAATGTAGGAACTGCCGCTAT
TGTTCTTCCCACAGCCCATCCAGTACGCCAACTTGAAGATGTGAATTTATTGGATCAAATGTCAAAAGGA
CGATTTCGGTTTGGTATTTGCCGAGGGCTTTACAACAAGGACTTTCGCGTATTCGGCACAGATATGAATA
ACAGTCGCGCCTTAGCGGAATGCTGGTACGGGCTGATAAAGAATGGCATGACAGAGGGATATATGGAAGC
TGATAATGAACATATCAAGTTCCATAAGGTAAAAGTAAACCCCGCGGCGTATAGCAGAGGTGGCGCACCG
GTTTATGTGGTGGCTGAATCAGCTTCGACGACTGAGTGGGCTGCTCAATTTGGCCTACCGATGATATTAA
GTTGGATTATAAATACTAACGAAAAGAAAGCACAACTTGAGCTTTATAATGAAGTGGCTCAAGAATATGG
GCACGATATTCATAATATCGACCATTGCTTATCATATATAACATCTGTAGATCATGACTCAATTAAAGCG
AAAGAGATTTGCCGGAAATTTCTGGGGCATTGGTATGATTCTTATGTGAATGCTACGACTATTTTTGATG
ATTCAGACCAAACAAGAGGTTATGATTTCAATAAAGGGCAGTGGCGTGACTTTGTATTAAAAGGACATAA
AGATACTAATCGCCGTATTGATTACAGTTACGAAATCAATCCCGTGGGAACGCCGCAGGAATGTATTGAC
ATAATTCAAAAAGACATTGATGCTACAGGAATATCAAATATTTGTTGTGGATTTGAAGCTAATGGAACAG
TAGACGAAATTATTGCTTCCATGAAGCTCTTCCAGTCTGATGTCATGCCATTTCTTAAAGAAAAACAACG
TTCGCTATTATATTAGCTAAGGAGAAAGAAATGAAATTTGGATTGTTCTTCCTTAACTTCATCAATTCAA
CAACTGTTCAAGAACAAAGTATAGTTCGCATGCAGGAAATAACGGAGTATGTTGATAAGTTGAATTTTGA
ACAGATTTTAGTGTATGAAAATCATTTTTCAGATAATGGTGTTGTCGGCGCTCCTCTGACTGTTTCTGGT
TTTCTGCTCGGTTTAACAGAGAAAATTAAAATTGGTTCATTAAATCACATCATTACAACTCATCATCCTG
TCCGCATAGCGGAGGAAGCTTGCTTATTGGATCAGTTAAGTGAAGGGAGATTTATTTTAGGGTTTAGTGA
TTGCGAAAAAAAAGATGAAATGCATTTTTTTAATCGCCCGGTTGAATATCAACAGCAACTATTTGAAGAG
TGTTATGAAATCATTAACGATGCTTTAACAACAGGCTATTGTAATCCAGATAACGATTTTTATAGCTTCC
CTAAAATATCTGTAAATCCCCATGCTTATACGCCAGGCGGACCTCGGAAATATGTAACAGCAACCAGTCA
TCATATTGTTGAGTGGGCGGCCAAAAAAGGTATTCCTCTCATCTTTAAGTGGGATGATTCTAATGATGTT
AGATATGAATATGCTGAAAGATATAAAGCCGTTGCGGATAAATATGACGTTGACCTATCAGAGATAGACC
ATCAGTTAATGATATTAGTTAACTATAACGAAGATAGTAATAAAGCTAAACAAGAGACGCGTGCATTTAT
TAGTGATTATGTTCTTGAAATGCACCCTAATGAAAATTTCGAAAATAAACTTGAAGAAATAATTGCAGAA
AACGCTGTCGGAAATTATACGGAGTGTATAACTGCGGCTAAGTTGGCAATTGAAAAGTGTGGTGCGAAAA
GTGTATTGCTGTCCTTTGAACCAATGAATGATTTGATGAGCCAAAAAAATGTAATCAATATTGTTGATGA
TAATATTAAGAAGTACCACATGGAATATACCTAATAGATTTCGAGTTGCAGCGAGGCGGCAAGTGAACGA
ATCCCCAGGAGCATAGATAACTATGTGACTGGGGTGAGTGAAAGCAGCCAACAAAGCAGCAGCTTGAAAG
ATGAAGGGTATAAAAGAGTATGACAGCAGTGCTGCCATACTTTCTAATATTATCTTGAGGAGTAAAACAG
GTATGACTTCATATGTTGATAAACAAGAAATTACAGCAAGCTCAGAAATTGATGATTTGATTTTTTCGAG
CGATCCATTAGTGTGGTCTTACGACGAGCAGGAAAAAATCAGAAAGAAACTTGTGCTTGATGCATTTCGT
AATCATTATAAACATTGTCGAGAATATCGTCACTACTGTCAGGCACACAAAGTAGATGACAATATTACGG
AAATTGATGACATACCTGTATTCCCAACATCGGTTTTTAAGTTTACTCGCTTATTAACTTCTCAGGAAAA
CGAGATTGAAAGTTGGTTTACCAGTAGCGGCACGAATGGTTTAAAAAGTCAGGTGGCGCGTGACAGATTA
AGTATTGAGAGACTCTTAGGCTCTGTGAGTTATGGCATGAAATATGTTGGTAGTTGGTTTGATCATCAAA
TAGAATTAGTCAATTTGGGACCAGATAGATTTAATGCTCATAATATTTGGTTTAAATATGTTATGAGTTT
GGTGGAATTGTTATATCCTACGACATTTACCGTAACAGAAGAACGAATAGATTTTGTTAAAACATTGAAT
AGTCTTGAACGAATAAAAAATCAAGGGAAAGATCTTTGTCTTATTGGTTCGCCATACTTTATTTATTTAC
TCTGCCATTATATGAAAGATAAAAAAATCTCATTTTCTGGAGATAAAAGCCTTTATATCATAACCGGAGG
CGGCTGGAAAAGTTACGAAAAAGAATCTCTGAAACGTGATGATTTCAATCATCTTTTATTTGATACTTTC
AATCTCAGTGATATTAGTCAGATCCGAGATATATTTAATCAAGTTGAACTCAACACTTGTTTCTTTGAGG
ATGAAATGCAGCGTAAACATGTTCCGCCGTGGGTATATGCGCGAGCGCTTGATCCTGAAACGTTGAAACC
TGTACCTGATGGAACGCCGGGGTTGATGAGTTATATGGATGCGTCAGCAACCAGTTATCCAGCATTTATT
GTTACCGATGATGTCGGGATAATTAGCAGAGAATATGGTAAGTATCCCGGCGTGCTCGTTGAAATTTTAC
GTCGCGTCAATACGAGGACGCAGAAAGGGTGTGCTTTAAGCTTAACCGAAGCGTTTGATAGTTGAAAGCT
TGATATCGAATTCCTGCCCAATTATTGAAGGGGAGCGGAAACCGCTCCCCTTTTTTTGTTTCTGGTCTCC
CCATGGTACGCGTGCTAGAGGCATCAAATAAAACGAAAGGCTCAGTCGAAAGACTGGGCCTTTCGTTTTA
TCTGTTGTTTGTCGGTGAACGCTCTCCTGAGTAGGACAAATCCGCCGCCCTAGACCTAGGGCCTAGGGTA
CGGGTTTT
Features (pLannotate 1.2.2; 12 found; start..end, strand, type, name):
    508..1458    -  CDS            Rep101: RepA protein needed for replication with the pSC101 origin; rep101
   1506..1728    -  rep_origin     pSC101 ori: low-copy replication origin that requires the Rep101 protein
   2226..2320    -  terminator     lambda t0 terminator: transcription terminator from phage lambda
   2350..3210    -  CDS            AmpR: β-lactamase; bla; confers resistance to ampicillin, carbenicillin, and related antibiotics
   3211..3314    -  promoter       AmpR promoter: bla
   3787..5229    +  CDS            LuxC: LuxC fatty acid reductase; luxC; from the Photorhabdus luminescens bioluminescence operon
   5242..6165    +  CDS            LuxD: LuxD acyltransferase; luxD; from the Photorhabdus luminescens bioluminescence operon
   6214..7296    +  CDS            LuxA: LuxA luciferase subunit; luxA; from the Photorhabdus luminescens bioluminescence operon
   7311..8294    +  CDS            LuxB: LuxB luciferase subunit; luxB; from the Photorhabdus luminescens bioluminescence operon
   8473..9585    +  CDS            LuxE: LuxE; luxE; from the Photorhabdus luminescens bioluminescence operon
   9586..9607    -  misc_feature   MCS (fragment): pBluescript multiple cloning site
   9685..9771    +  terminator     rrnB T1 terminator: Escherichia coli rrnB; transcription terminator T1 from the E. coli rrnB gene
