[The description below was written by a language model from this plasmid's Addgene catalogue record and pLannotate feature annotations shown in this document.]
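Description:
NO lux Sensor is a 9.8 kb bacterial synthetic-biology plasmid built on the pZS2 backbone and described simply as a synthetic gene circuit. It replicates through the pSC101 origin together with its cognate Rep101 (RepA) initiator protein, an arrangement that normally gives low copy number, although the catalogue lists copy number as unknown. Selection is by ampicillin, provided by a β-lactamase gene under its own bla promoter and followed by the phage lambda t0 terminator. The insert was assembled by Gibson cloning, and the plasmid is maintained in a standard E. coli cloning strain.

The payload is the complete luxCDABE bioluminescence operon from Photorhabdus luminescens, arranged in a single orientation and closed by the E. coli rrnB T1 terminator, with a short multiple-cloning-site remnant just after luxE. LuxA and LuxB form the luciferase, while LuxC, LuxD and LuxE make up the fatty acid reductase system that regenerates the long-chain aldehyde substrate, so cells emit light without any added substrate.

The name implies that light output is coupled to nitric oxide, but the automated annotation identifies no promoter, operator or regulator. A roughly 470 bp unannotated stretch lies between the AmpR promoter and luxC, where the responsive control region would be expected, but the record does not state what it contains or whether a sensing transcription factor is encoded on this plasmid or supplied by the host. The associated publication concerns an ingestible capsule for detecting labile inflammatory biomarkers in situ, consistent with use as a whole-cell luminescent biosensor whose signal is read by electronics.
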