Addgene plasmid #199790: NO lux Sensor
Purpose: Synthetic gene circuit
Depositing lab: Timothy Lu. Depositing organization: Massachusetts Institute of Technology. Publication: Sub-1.4 cm(3) capsule for detecting labile inflammatory biomarkers in situ. Inda-Webb ME, Jimenez M, Liu Q, Phan NV, Ahn J, Steiger C, Wentworth A, Riaz A, Zirtiloglu T, Wong K, Ishida K, Fabian N, Jenkins J, Kuosmanen J, Madani W, McNally R, Lai Y, Hayward A, Mimee M, Nadeau P, Chandrakasan AP, Traverso G, Yazicigil RT, Lu TK. Nature. 2023 Aug;620(7973):386-392. doi: 10.1038/s41586-023-06369-x. Epub 2023 Jul 26. PubMed 37495692.
Backbone
  Vector backbone: pZS2
  Vector type: Synthetic Biology
Growth in bacteria
  Bacterial resistance: Ampicillin, 100 μg/mL
  Growth temperature: 37°C
  Growth strain: DH5alpha
  Copy number: Unknown
Gene/Insert
  Gene/Insert name: NO lux Sensor
  Species: Synthetic
  Cloning method: Gibson Cloning
Terms and licenses: Academic/Nonprofit Terms; Industry Terms: Not Available to Industry
Depositor comments: Please visit https://doi.org/10.1101/2022.02.16.480562 for bioRxiv preprint.
How to cite: NO lux Sensor was a gift from Timothy Lu (Addgene plasmid # 199790 ; http://n2t.net/addgene:199790 ; RRID:Addgene_199790)
